Addgene plasmid #248737: pEM404
Purpose: pLacI25 driving sfGFP in pNBU2 integrative Bacteroides plasmid
Depositing lab: Carolina Tropini. Depositing organization: University of British Columbia. Publication: A Bacteroides synthetic biology toolkit to build an in vivo malabsorption biosensor. McCallum G, Burckhardt JC, He J, Hong A, Potvin-Trottier L, Tropini C. Cell. 2026 Feb 19;189(4):1245-1261.e21. doi: 10.1016/j.cell.2025.12.052. Epub 2026 Jan 28. PubMed 41610848.
Backbone
  Vector backbone: pNBU2
  Vector type: Bacterial Expression
Growth in bacteria
  Bacterial resistance: Ampicillin, 100 μg/mL
  Growth temperature: 37°C
  Growth strain: Invitrogen One Shot PIR2 Chemically Competent
  Copy number: Low Copy
Gene/Insert
  Gene/Insert name: PBfP2E5-RBS1PLP-LacI-rrnBT1-pLacI25-RBS1PLP-sfGFP-rrnBT2
  Species: Synthetic
  Cloning method: Golden Gate
Terms and licenses: Academic/Nonprofit Terms; Industry Terms: Not Available to Industry
How to cite: pEM404 was a gift from Carolina Tropini (Addgene plasmid # 248737 ; http://n2t.net/addgene:248737 ; RRID:Addgene_248737)
