[The description below was written by a language model from this plasmid's Addgene catalogue record and pLannotate feature annotations shown in this document.]
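Description:
pEM404 is a bacterial expression construct built on the pNBU2 backbone, an integrative shuttle vector for Bacteroides. It is maintained in E. coli at low copy from an R6K γ origin, which depends on the pi initiator protein and so requires a pir-expressing host such as the PIR2 strain listed in the record. Ampicillin resistance (β-lactamase) provides selection in E. coli. An incP oriT, with an adjacent traJ fragment, allows conjugative mobilisation into a recipient. An erm-type rRNA methylase gene, annotated by homology as ermC', would serve as a macrolide/lincosamide resistance marker for selecting Bacteroides transconjugants. Because the R6K origin cannot function without pi, the plasmid persists in the recipient only by chromosomal integration. A stretch of roughly 2 kb between the rrnB T2 terminator and AmpR is unannotated. pNBU2 vectors normally carry the NBU2 integrase and attachment site, which may lie there, but the feature table does not confirm this.

The Golden Gate-assembled synthetic insert is a two-unit, LacI-regulated reporter circuit. In the first unit, the PBfP2E5 promoter and an RBS named RBS1PLP drive the lac repressor, and the unit ends with an rrnB T1 terminator. In the second, the pLacI25 promoter, which contains a lac operator, drives superfolder GFP through the same RBS and ends at rrnB T2. Short matches to FLAG and His-type tags are annotated just downstream of sfGFP, suggesting a C-terminal epitope tail that the catalogue entry does not mention. LacI should repress sfGFP until it is relieved by IPTG, giving inducible fluorescence. The plasmid comes from a Bacteroides synthetic biology toolkit developed for building in vivo biosensors, and it appears to serve to characterise this LacI-responsive promoter variant.
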