Features (pLannotate 1.2.2; 15 found; start..end, strand, type, name):
      2..44      -  terminator     rrnB T1 terminator: Escherichia coli rrnB; transcription terminator T1 from the E. coli rrnB gene
    260..1330    +  CDS            lacI: lac repressor; lacI; The lac repressor binds to the lac operator to inhibit transcription in E. coli. This inhibition can be relieved by adding lactose or isopropyl-β-D-thiogalactopyranoside (IPTG).
   1445..1526    +  terminator     rrnB T1 terminator: Escherichia coli rrnB; transcription terminator T1 from the E. coli rrnB gene
   1639..1655    +  protein_bind   lac operator: The lac repressor binds to the lac operator to inhibit transcription in E. coli. This inhibition can be relieved by adding lactose or isopropyl-β-D-thiogalactopyranoside (IPTG). lac repressor encoded by lacI
   1793..2506    +  CDS            superfolder GFP: GFP variant that folds robustly even when fused to poorly folded proteins (Pédelacq et al., 2006)
   2519..2553    +  CDS            3xFLAG (fragment): three tandem FLAG® epitope tags
   2564..2580    +  CDS            3xFLAG (fragment): three tandem FLAG® epitope tags
   2588..2604    +  CDS            capTEV™ (fragment): composite tag for in vivo biotinylation, TEV protease cleavage, and 6xHis tagging
   2628..2655    +  terminator     rrnB T2 terminator: transcription terminator T2 from the E. coli rrnB gene
   4616..5476    -  CDS            AmpR: β-lactamase; bla; confers resistance to ampicillin, carbenicillin, and related antibiotics
   5477..5493    -  promoter       AmpR promoter (fragment): bla
   5964..6692    +  CDS            ermC': ERM_BACIU - Experimental evidence at protein level: Swiss-Prot protein existence level 1. This protein produces a dimethylation of the adenine residue at position 2085 in 23S rRNA, resulting in reduced affinity between ribosomes and macrolide-lincosamide-streptogramin B antibiotics. From Bacillus subtilis.
   6768..7156    -  rep_origin     R6K γ ori: γ replication origin from E. coli plasmid R6K; requires the R6K initiator protein pi for replication
   7327..7436    +  oriT           oriT: incP origin of transfer
   7469..7514    +  CDS            traJ (fragment): oriT-recognizing protein; traJ
>Addgene plasmid #248737 | pEM404 | addgene full sequence | sequence record 496778 | Addgene NGS Result
GATAAAACGAAAGGCTCAGTCGAAAGACTGGGCCTTTCGTTTTACAATTGGGCTACCTTTTTTTTGTTTT
GTTTGCAATGGTTAATCTATTGTTAAAATTTAAAGTTTCACTTGAACTTTCAAATAATGTTCTTATATTT
CCAGTGTCGAAAGAAACAAAGTAGGACTGATCACACAACATTTAAAAAATAACATTATGAAAGCACTCGA
AAAGAGATTCAAAGGTAATATTAACAATAATTTATTTTCAATGGTGAATGTGAAACCAGTAACGTTATAC
GATGTCGCAGAGTATGCCGGTGTCTCTTATCAGACCGTTTCCCGCGTGGTGAACCAGGCCAGCCACGTTT
CTGCGAAAACGCGGGAAAAAGTGGAAGCGGCGATGGCGGAGCTGAATTACATTCCCAACCGCGTGGCACA
ACAACTGGCGGGCAAACAGTCGTTGCTGATTGGCGTTGCCACCTCCAGTCTGGCCCTGCACGCGCCGTCG
CAAATTGTCGCGGCGATTAAATCTCGCGCCGATCAACTGGGTGCCAGCGTGGTGGTGTCGATGGTAGAAC
GAAGCGGCGTCGAAGCCTGTAAAGCGGCGGTGCACAATCTTCTCGCGCAACGCGTCAGTGGGCTGATCAT
TAACTATCCGCTGGATGACCAGGATGCCATTGCTGTGGAAGCTGCCTGCACTAATGTTCCGGCGTTATTT
CTTGATGTCTCTGACCAGACACCCATCAACAGTATTATTTTCTCCCATGAAGACGGTACGCGACTGGGCG
TGGAGCATCTGGTCGCATTGGGTCACCAGCAAATCGCGCTGTTAGCGGGCCCATTAAGTTCTGTCTCGGC
GCGTCTGCGTCTGGCTGGCTGGCATAAATATCTCACTCGCAATCAAATTCAGCCGATAGCGGAACGGGAA
GGCGACTGGAGTGCCATGTCCGGTTTTCAACAAACCATGCAAATGCTGAATGAGGGCATCGTTCCCACTG
CGATGCTGGTTGCCAACGATCAGATGGCGCTGGGCGCAATGCGCGCCATTACCGAGTCCGGGCTGCGCGT
TGGTGCGGATATCTCGGTAGTGGGATACGACGATACCGAAGACAGCTCATGTTATATCCCGCCGTTAACC
ACCATCAAACAGGATTTTCGCCTGCTGGGGCAAACCAGCGTGGACCGCTTGCTGCAACTCTCTCAGGGCC
AGGCGGTGAAGGGCAATCAGCTGTTGCCAGTTTCACTGGTGAAAAGAAAAACCACCCTGGCGCCCAATAC
GCAAACCGCCTCTCCCCGCGCGTTGGCCGATTCATTAATGCAGCTGGCACGACAGGTTTCCCGACTGGAA
GAGACGTAAGTGGAGTGACCTTAAATCAAGGACGATATTAATCGGAAGGAGTATTCAACGTGATGAAGTC
GCAGGGTTGACGTGGGACGTCTCTGATCGGATCTCCAGGCATATAAAACGAAAGGCTCAGTCGAAAGACT
GGGCCTTTCGTTTTATCTGTTGTTTGTCGGTGAACGCTCTCCTGAGTAGGACAAATCCCAAAGCACTGCT
CGCTTTGTTAAGACGGCCCAAAGCACTGCTCGCTTTGTTAAGACGGCAATTGGGCTACCTTTTTTTTGTT
TTGTTTGCAATGGTTAATCTATTGTTAATTGTGAGCGGATAACAAGAACTTTCAAATAATGTTCTTATAT
TTGCAGTGTCGAAAGAAACAAAGTAGGACTGATCACACAACATTTAAAAAATAACATTATGAAAGCACTC
GAAAAGAGATTCAAAGGTAATATTAACAATAATTTATTTTCAATGCGTAAAGGCGAAGAGCTGTTCACTG
GTGTCGTCCCTATTCTGGTGGAACTGGATGGTGATGTCAACGGTCATAAGTTTTCCGTGCGTGGCGAGGG
TGAAGGTGACGCAACTAATGGTAAACTGACGCTGAAGTTCATCTGTACTACTGGTAAACTGCCGGTTCCT
TGGCCGACTCTGGTAACGACGCTGACTTATGGTGTTCAGTGCTTTGCTCGTTATCCGGACCATATGAAGC
AGCATGACTTCTTCAAGTCCGCCATGCCGGAAGGCTATGTGCAGGAACGCACGATTTCCTTTAAGGATGA
CGGCACGTACAAAACGCGTGCGGAAGTGAAATTTGAAGGCGATACCCTGGTAAACCGCATTGAGCTGAAA
GGCATTGACTTTAAAGAAGACGGCAATATCCTGGGCCATAAGCTGGAATACAATTTTAACAGCCACAATG
TTTACATCACCGCCGATAAACAAAAAAATGGCATTAAAGCGAATTTTAAAATTCGCCACAACGTGGAGGA
TGGCAGCGTGCAGCTGGCTGATCACTACCAGCAAAACACTCCAATCGGTGATGGTCCTGTTCTGCTGCCA
GACAATCACTATCTGAGCACGCAAAGCGTTCTGTCTAAAGATCCGAACGAGAAACGCGATCATATGGTTC
TGCTGGAGTTCGTAACCGCAGCGGGCATCACGCATGGTATGGATGAACTGTACAAAGGATCTGATTACAA
GGACGATGATGATAAGGACTACAAAGATGATGATGACAAAGATTATAAGGACGATGATGATAAAGGTCAT
CATCATCATCATCACTAAATCCTAGCTGATTAGCTCGAGAAGGCCATCCTGACGGATGGCCTTTTTTTTG
TATCGAGACGACTAGTGTAATTGCCTATCTTCCAGTGATGGAACAGCATTTGTGCATTGGCTGCAACAAT
CAGCCTTACTTGTGCCTGTTCTATTTCCGAACCGACCGCTTGTATGAATGCATCAAAATTCGTTTTCTCT
ACGTTGGATTCCTTGTTGCTCATATTGTGATGATAATTTCTACAAATATAGTCATTGGTAACTATCTATG
AAACTGTTTGATACTTTTATAGTTGATTAAACTTGTTCATGGCATTTGCCTTAATATCATCCGCTATGTC
AATGTAGGGTTTCATAGCTTTGTAGTCGCTGTGTCCCGTCCATTTCATGACCACCTGTGCCGGGATTCCG
AGAGCCAGCGCATTGCAGATGAATGTCCTTTTTCCTGCATGGGTACTGAGCAAAGCGTATTTGGGTGTGA
CTTCATCAATACGTTCATTTCCCTTGTAGTAGGTTTCCCGTACAGGCTCGTTGATTTCTGCCAGTTCGCC
CAGCTCTTTCAGGTAATCGTTCATCTTCTGGTTGCTGATGACGGGCAGAGCCATGTAATTCTCGAAATGG
ATGTCCTTGTATTTGTCCAGTATGGCTTTGCTGTATTTGTTCAGTTCAATCGTCAGGCTGTCGGCAGTCT
TGACTGTGGTTATTTCGATGTGGTCGGACTTCACATCGCTTCTTTTCAGATTGCGAACATCCGAATACCG
CAAACTCGTAAAGCAGCAGAACAGGAAAACATCACGCACACGTTCCAGGTATTGCTTATCCTTGGGTATC
TGGTAGTCTTTCAGCTTGTTCAGTTCATCCCAAGTCAGGAAGATTACTTTTTTCGAGGTGGTTTTCAGTT
TCGGTTTGAACGTATCGTATGCAATGTTCTGATGATGTCCTTTCTTGAAGCTCCAGCGCAGGAACCATTT
GAGGAATCCCATTTGCTTGCCGATGGTGCTGTTTCTCATATCCTTGGTGTCACGCAGGAAGTTGACGTAT
TCGTTCAATCCAAACTCGTTGAAATAGTTGAACGTTGCATCCTCCTTGAACTCTTTGAGGTGGTTCCTCA
CTGCTGCAAATTTTTCATAGGTGGATGCCGTCCAGTTATTCTGGTTACCGCACTCTTTTACAAACTCATC
GAACACCTCCCAAAAGCTGACAGGGGCTTCTTCCGGCTGTTCTTCACTGGTGTCTTTCATTCTCATGTTG
AAAGCTTCCTTCAACTGTTGGGTCGTTGGCATGACCTCCTGCACCTCAAATTCCTTGAAAATATTCTGGA
TTTCGGCATAGTATTTCAGCAAGTCCGTATTGATTTCGGCTGCACTTTGCTTTAGCTTGTTGGTACATCC
GTTCTTTACCCGCTGCTTATCTGCATCCCATTTGGCTACGTCAATCCGGTAGCCCGTTGTAAACTCGATA
CGTTGGCTGGCAAAGATGACACGCATACGGATGGGTACGTTCTCTACGATTGGCACACCGTTCTTTTTCC
GGCTCTCCAATGCAAAAATGATGTTGCGCTTGATATTCATAATTGGGTGCGTTTGAAATTCTACACCCAA
ATATACACCCAATTATTGAGATAGCAAAAGACATTTAGAAACATTTACTTTTACTCTATATTGTAATTTA
CACTTGATTATCAGTCGTTTGCAGTTTTATGATATTCTGTGAAAGTATAAGTTCGAGAGCCTGTCTCTCC
GCAAAAAACGCTGAAAATCAGCAGATTGCAAAACAAACACCCTGTTTTACACCCAAGAATGTAAAGTCGG
GTGTTTTTGTTTTATTTAAGATAATACAACCACTACATAATAAAAGAGTAGCGATATTAAAAGAATCCGA
TGAGAAAAGACTAATATTTATCTATCCATTCAGTTTGATTTCTCAGGACTTTACATCGTCCTGAAAGTAT
TTGTTGGTACCGGTACCGAGGACGCGACAGCTGCAGACGCGTTATGAGTAAACTTGGTCTGACAGTTACC
AATGCTTAATCAGTGAGGCACCTATCTCAGCGATCTGTCTATTTCGTTCATCCATAGTTGCCTGACTCCC
CGTCGTGTAGATAACTACGATACGGGAGGGCTTACCATCTGGCCCCAGTGCTGCAATGATACCGCGGGAC
CCACGCTCACCGGCTCCAGATTTATCAGCAATAAACCAGCCAGCCGGAAGGGCCGAGCGCAGAAGTGGTC
CTGCAACTTTATCCGCCTCCATCCAGTCTATTAATTGTTGCCGGGAAGCTAGAGTAAGTAGTTCGCCAGT
TAATAGTTTGCGCAACGTTGTTGCCATTGCTACAGGCATCGTGGTGTCACGCTCGTCGTTTGGTATGGCT
TCATTCAGCTCCGGTTCCCAACGATCAAGGCGAGTTACATGATCCCCCATGTTGTGCAAAAAAGCGGTTA
GCTCCTTCGGTCCTCCGATCGTTGTCAGAAGTAAGTTGGCCGCAGTGTTATCACTCATGGTTATGGCAGC
ACTGCATAATTCTCTTACTGTCATGCCATCCGTAAGATGCTTTTCTGTGACTGGTGAGTACTCAACCAAG
TCATTCTGAGAATAGTGTATGCGGCGACCGAGTTGCTCTTGCCCGGCGTCAATACGGGATAATACCGCGC
CACATAGCAGAACTTTAAAAGTGCTCATCATTGGAAAACGTTCTTCGGGGCGAAAACTCTCAAGGATCTT
ACCGCTGTTGAGATCCAGTTCGATGTAACCCACTCGTGCACCCAACTGATCTTCAGCATCTTTTACTTTC
ACCAGCGTTTCTGGGTGAGCAAAAACAGGAAGGCAAAATGCCGCAAAAAAGGGAATAAGGGCGACACGGA
AATGTTGAATACTCATACTCTTCCTTTTTCAATCATGGCCGCGGGATTAAAAGTCGGGGATTGGTGAACA
AAAAGGTGTTTCTCTCTTTAAGAGAAATATCGTTTTGCTAAACAGTTGATATTGAGGTATCATTTTATCG
TAAAAGACATTTTTGCTCAACAATTGCTTGACGGAAATCAACAAATTTTAGCATTTTGTAAAAAAGTCGC
TATATAATTTGGTGAATTGGAGTTATTTTCATATTTTTGCATCCCGAAGAGTTTCTCTTAAAGAGAGAAA
CATCTTTTGCATACCTTTTCCGACCGAATTTTTATGTCGTAAAGAGGGGCTTTGCAGGGGGTGGACTCAG
AAAGATGAGAATAGATGACTATTGTAGTTGAAACACATAGAAAGTTGCTGATATACAGACCGATACGCAT
ATCGGGATGAACCATGAGTACGTTCTTTTCTCAAAAAACATAAATATTCGAAAAGAGATGCAATAAATTA
AGGAGAGGTTATAATGAACAAAGTAAATATAAAAGATAGTCAAAATTTTATTACTTCAAAATATCACATA
GAAAAAATAATGAATTGCATAAGTTTAGATGAAAAAGATAACATCTTTGAAATAGGTGCAGGGAAAGGTC
ATTTTACTGCTGGATTGGTAAAGAGATGTAATTTTGTAACGGCGATAGAAATTGATTCTAAATTATGTGA
GGTAACTCGTAATAAGCTCTTAAATTATCCTAACTATCAAATAGTAAATGATGATATACTGAAATTTACA
TTTCCTAGCCACAATCCATATAAAATATTTGGCAGCATACCTTACAACATAAGCACAAATATAATTCGAA
AAATTGTTTTTGAAAGTTCAGCCACAATAAGTTATTTAATAGTGGAATATGGTTTTGCTAAAATGTTATT
AGATACAAACAGATCACTAGCATTGCTGTTAATGGCAGAGGTAGATATTTCTATATTAGCAAAAATTCCT
AGGTATTATTTCCATCCAAAACCTAAAGTGGATAGCACATTAATTGTATTAAAAAGAAAGCCAGCAAAAA
TGGCATTTAAAGAGAGAAAAAAATATGAAACTTTTGTAATGAAATGGGTTAACAAAGAGTACGAAAAACT
GTTTACAAAAAATCAATTTAATAAAGCTTTAAAACATGCGAGAATATATGATATAAACAATATTAGTTTC
GAACAATTTGTATCGCTATTTAATAGTTATAAAATATTTAACGGCTAAAAACAATAGGCCACATGCAACT
GTAAATGTTTACGCGGGTACCGACACCGCGGTGGAGGGGAATTCCCATGTCAGCCGTTAAGTGTTCCTGT
GTCACTCAAAATTGCTTTGAGAGGCTCTAAGGGCTTCTCAGTGCGTTACATCCCTGGCTTGTTGTCCACA
ACCGTTAAACCTTAAAAGCTTTAAAAGCCTTATATATTCTTTTTTTTCTTATAAAACTTAAAACCTTAGA
GGCTATTTAAGTTGCTGATTTATATTAATTTTATTGTTCAAACATGAGAGCTTAGTACGTGAAACATGAG
AGCTTAGTACGTTAGCCATGAGAGCTTAGTACGTTAGCCATGAGGGTTTAGTTCGTTAAACATGAGAGCT
TAGTACGTTAAACATGAGAGCTTAGTACGTGAAACATGAGAGCTTAGTACGTACTATCAACAGGTTGAAC
TGCTGATCTTCAGATCCTCTACGCCGGACGCATCGTGGCCGGATCAATTCCGTTTTCCGCTGCATAACCC
TGCTTCGGGGTCATTATAGCGATTTTTTCGGTATATCCATCCTTTTTCGCACGATATACAGGATTTTGCC
AAAGGGTTCGTGTAGACTTTCCTTGGTGTATCCAACGGCGTCAGCCGGGCAGGATAGGTGAAGTAGGCCC
ACCCGCGAGCGGGTGTTCCTTCTTCACTGTCCCTTATTCGCACCTGGCGGTGCTCAACGGGAATCCTGCT
CTGCGAGGCTGGCCGGCTACCGCCGGCGTAACAGATGAGGGCAAGCGGATGGCTGATGAAACCAAGCCAA
CCAGGAAGGGCAGCCCACCTATCACGGAATTGATCCCCCTCGAATTGGAATTCGTTCCTCGATTCAGATC
TAAAGGATCCAATCTA
